Addgene plasmid #65554: attB-mCh-Dnmt3b6-Poly(A)-NeoR
Purpose: Plasmid for Bxb1-mediated recombination of the mCh-Dnmt3b6 cDNA into a MIN-tagged locus using Neomycin selection
Depositing lab: Sebastian Bultmann. Depositing organization: Ludwig-Maximilians-Universitaet Muenchen (LMU). Publication: A modular open platform for systematic functional studies under physiological conditions. Mulholland CB, Smets M, Schmidtmann E, Leidescher S, Markaki Y, Hofweber M, Qin W, Manzo M, Kremmer E, Thanisch K, Bauer C, Rombaut P, Herzog F, Leonhardt H, Bultmann S. Nucleic Acids Res. 2015 May 24. pii: gkv550. 10.1093/nar/gkv550 PubMed 26007658.
Backbone
  Vector backbone: attB-mCh-Poly(A)-NeoR
  Vector type: Mammalian Expression, Mouse Targeting ; Bxb1
  Selectable markers: Neomycin (select with G418)
Growth in bacteria
  Bacterial resistance: Kanamycin, 50 μg/mL
  Growth temperature: 37°C
  Growth strain: JM109
  Copy number: High Copy
Gene/Insert
  Gene/Insert name: Dnmt3b
  Species: M. musculus (mouse)
  Mutation: isoform 6
  Entrez Gene: Dnmt3b (a.k.a. MmuIIIB)
  Tag / fusion protein: mCherry (N terminal on backbone)
  Cloning method: Restriction Enzyme; 5′ cloning site AsiSI (unknown if destroyed); 3′ cloning site NotI (unknown if destroyed)
  Sequencing primers: 5′ CGATCACATGGTCCTGCTGG; 3′ gtggtttgtccaaactcatc
Terms and licenses: Academic/Nonprofit Terms; Industry Terms: Not Available to Industry
How to cite: attB-mCh-Dnmt3b6-Poly(A)-NeoR was a gift from Sebastian Bultmann (Addgene plasmid # 65554 ; http://n2t.net/addgene:65554 ; RRID:Addgene_65554)
