[The description below was written by a language model from this plasmid's Addgene catalogue record and pLannotate feature annotations shown in this document.]
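Description:
attB-mCh-Dnmt3b6-Poly(A)-NeoR is a 6.9 kb donor plasmid for Bxb1 integrase-mediated recombination in mouse cells. It is designed to insert an mCherry-tagged Dnmt3b isoform 6 cDNA into a genomic locus that has previously been equipped with a MIN tag (a landing site for Bxb1). It is built on the attB-mCh-Poly(A)-NeoR backbone and is propagated in E. coli as a high-copy plasmid through a ColE1/pUC-type origin. Kanamycin selection is provided by a Tn5 aminoglycoside phosphotransferase (NeoR/KanR) gene under the bacterial EM7 promoter.

The payload is an mCherry coding sequence followed by the mouse Dnmt3b coding sequence, cloned between AsiSI and NotI sites so that mCherry forms an N-terminal fusion with this de novo DNA methyltransferase isoform. An SV40 polyadenylation signal lies just downstream of it. No mammalian promoter is annotated upstream of mCherry. This fits the stated design, in which the fusion cDNA is recombined into a tagged locus and would be expected to rely on transcription from that locus, although the record does not say so explicitly. The attB site named in the plasmid title is not picked up by the automated annotation, so its position cannot be given from the feature table.

A second NeoR/KanR copy, driven by the mouse PGK promoter and followed by an HSV TK polyadenylation signal, allows G418 selection of mammalian cells that have integrated the construct. Several short annotated fragments (ble, bGH and PGK poly(A), SV40 large T antigen) appear to be cloning remnants. The plasmid is used to generate cell lines expressing fluorescently labelled Dnmt3b6 from a defined genomic site for functional studies.
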