Features (pLannotate 1.2.2; 14 found; start..end, strand, type, name):
      4..38      +  polyA_signal   PGK poly(A) signal (fragment): mouse phosphoglycerate kinase 1 polyadenylation signal
     35..57      +  misc_feature   MCS (fragment): pBluescript multiple cloning site
     62..561     +  promoter       PGK promoter: mouse phosphoglycerate kinase 1 promoter
    579..1373    +  CDS            NeoR/KanR: aminoglycoside phosphotransferase from Tn5; aph(3')-II (or nptII); confers resistance to neomycin, kanamycin, and G418 (Geneticin®)
   1394..1546    +  CDS            ble (fragment): BLE_KLEPN - Experimental evidence at protein level: Swiss-Prot protein existence level 1. Binding protein with a strong affinity to the bleomycin family of antibiotics. Binds to CL990; an antimitotic-antibiotic compound. From Klebsiella pneumoniae.
   1605..1652    +  polyA_signal   HSV TK poly(A) signal: herpes simplex virus thymidine kinase polyadenylation signal (Cole and Stacy, 1985)
   1743..1759    -  polyA_signal   bGH poly(A) signal (fragment): bovine growth hormone polyadenylation signal
   1863..2567    +  CDS            mCherry: mCherry is a basic (constitutively fluorescent) red fluorescent protein published in 2004, derived from Discosoma sp.. It is reported to be a very rapidly-maturing monomer with low acid sensitivity.
   2631..5018    +  CDS            Dnmt3b (fragment): DNM3B_MOUSE - Experimental evidence at protein level: Swiss-Prot protein existence level 1. Required for genome-wide de novo methylation and is essential for the establishment of DNA methylation patterns during development. DNA methylation is coordinated with methylation of histones. May preferentially methylates nucleosomal DNA within the nucleosome core region. May function as transcriptional co-repressor by associating with CBX4 and independently of DNA methylation. Seems to be involved in gene silencing. In association with DNMT1 and via the recruitment of CTCFL/BORIS, involved in activati
   5050..5184    -  polyA_signal   SV40 poly(A) signal: SV40 polyadenylation signal
   5207..5290    -  CDS            large T antigen (fragment): large T antigen from SV40 (simian virus 40)
   5320..5367    +  promoter       EM7 promoter: synthetic bacterial promoter&nbsp
   5386..6189    +  CDS            NeoR/KanR: aminoglycoside phosphotransferase from Tn5; aph(3')-II (or nptII); confers resistance to neomycin, kanamycin, and G418 (Geneticin®)
   6318..6906    -  rep_origin     ori: high-copy-number ColE1/pMB1/pBR322/pUC origin of replication
>Addgene plasmid #65554 | attB-mCh-Dnmt3b6-Poly(A)-NeoR | depositor full sequence | sequence record 111440 | attB-mCh-Dnmt3b6-Poly(A)-NeoR sequence 6935 bps
GATGCCAGCTCATTCCTCCCACTCATGATCTATAGATCCCCCGGGCTGCAGGAATTCTACCGGGTAGGGG
AGGCGCTTTTCCCAAGGCAGTCTGGAGCATGCGCTTTAGCAGCCCCGCTGGGCACTTGGCGCTACACAAG
TGGCCTCTGGCCTCGCACACATTCCACATCCACCGGTAGGCGCCAACCGGCTCCGTTCTTTGGTGGCCCC
TTCGCGCCACCTTCTACTCCTCCCCTAGTCAGGAAGTTCCCCCCCGCCCCGCAGCTCGCGTCGTGCAGGA
CGTGACAAATGGAAGTAGCACGTCTCACTAGTCTCGTGCAGATGGACAGCACCGCTGAGCAATGGAAGCG
GGTAGGCCTTTGGGGCAGCGGCCAATAGCAGCTTTGCTCCTTCGCTTTCTGGGCTCAGAGGCTGGGAAGG
GGTGGGTCCGGGGGCGGGCTCAGGGGCGGGCTCAGGGGCGGGGCGGGCGCCCGAAGGTCCTCCGGAGGCC
CGGCATTCTGCACGCTTCAAAAGCGCACGTCTGCCGCGCTGTTCTCCTCTTCCTCATCTCCGGGCCTTTC
GACCGATCATCAAGCTTAATGATTGAACAAGATGGATTGCACGCAGGTTCTCCGGCCGCTTGGGTGGAGA
GGCTATTCGGCTATGACTGGGCACAACAGACAATCGGCTGCTCTGATGCCGCCGTGTTCCGGCTGTCAGC
GCAGGGGCGCCCGGTTCTTTTTGTCAAGACCGACCTGTCCGGTGCCCTGAATGAACTGCAAGACGAGGCA
GCGCGGCTATCGTGGCTGGCCACGACGGGCGTTCCTTGCGCAGCTGTGCTCGACGTTGTCACTGAAGCGG
GAAGGGACTGGCTGCTATTGGGCGAAGTGCCGGGGCAGGATCTCCTGTCATCTCACCTTGCTCCTGCCGA
GAAAGTATCCATCATGGCTGATGCAATGCGGCGGCTGCATACGCTTGATCCGGCTACCTGCCCATTCGAC
CACCAAGCGAAACATCGCATCGAGCGAGCACGTACTCGGATGGAAGCCGGTCTTGTCGATCAGGATGATC
TGGACGAAGAGCATCAGGGGCTCGCGCCAGCCGAACTGTTCGCCAGGCTCAAGGCGAGCATGCCCGACGG
CGAGGATCTCGTCGTGACCCATGGCGATGCCTGCTTGCCGAATATCATGGTGGAAAATGGCCGCTTTTCT
GGATTCATCGACTGTGGCCGGCTGGGTGTGGCGGACCGCTATCAGGACATAGCGTTGGCTACCCGTGATA
TTGCTGAAGAGCTTGGCGGCGAATGGGCTGACCGCTTCCTCGTGCTTTACGGTATCGCCGCTCCCGATTC
GCAGCGCATCGCCTTCTATCGCCTTCTTGACGAGTTCTTCTGAGCGGGACTCTGGGGTTCGAAATGACCG
ACCAAGCGACGCCCAACCTGCCATCACGAGATTTCGATTCCACCGCCGCCTTCTATGAAAGGTTGGGCTT
CGGAATCGTTTTCCGGGACGCCGGCTGGATGATCCTCCAGCGCGGGGATCTCATGCTGGAGTTCTTCGCC
CACCCTAGGGGGAGGCTAACTGAAACACGGAAGGAGACAATACCGGAAGGAACCCGCGCTATGACGGCAA
TAAAAAGACAGAATAAAACGCACGGTGTTGGGTCGTTTGTTCATAAACGCGGGGTTCGGTCCCAGGGCTG
GCACTCTGTCGATACCCCACCGAGACCCCATTGGGGCCAATACGCCCGCGTTTCTTCCTTTTCCCCACCC
CACCCCCCAAGTTCGGGTGAAGGCCCAGGGCTCGCAGCCAACGTCGGGGCGGCAAGCTTACATCGAGATC
CCGGCTTGTCGACGACGGCGGTCTCCGTCGTCAGGATCATCCGTGAGCAAGGGCGAGGAGGATAACATGG
CCATCATCAAGGAGTTCATGCGCTTCAAGGTGCACATGGAGGGCTCCGTGAACGGCCACGAGTTCGAGAT
CGAGGGCGAGGGCGAGGGCCGCCCCTACGAGGGCACCCAGACCGCCAAGCTGAAGGTGACCAAGGGTGGC
CCCCTGCCCTTCGCCTGGGACATCCTGTCCCCTCAGTTCATGTACGGCTCCAAGGCCTACGTGAAGCACC
CCGCCGACATCCCCGACTACTTGAAGCTGTCCTTCCCCGAGGGCTTCAAGTGGGAGCGCGTGATGAACTT
CGAGGACGGCGGCGTGGTGACCGTGACCCAGGACTCCTCCCTGCAGGACGGCGAGTTCATCTACAAGGTG
AAGCTGCGCGGCACCAACTTCCCCTCCGACGGCCCCGTAATGCAGAAGAAGACCATGGGCTGGGAGGCCT
CCTCCGAGCGGATGTACCCCGAGGACGGCGCCCTGAAGGGCGAGATCAAGCAGAGGCTGAAGCTGAAGGA
CGGCGGCCACTACGACGCTGAGGTCAAGACCACCTACAAGGCCAAGAAGCCCGTGCAGCTGCCCGGCGCC
TACAACGTCAACATCAAGTTGGACATCACCTCCCACAACGAGGACTACACCATCGTGGAACAGTACGAAC
GCGCCGAGGGCCGCCACTCCACCGGCGGCATGGACGAGCTGTACAAGAGCGGCCTGAGGAGCAGAGCCCA
GGCGAGCAACAGCGCCGTGGACGCCACCATGGGCGATCGCATGAAGGGAGACAGCAGACATCTGAATGAA
GAAGAGGGTGCCAGCGGGTATGAGGAGTGCATTATCGTTAATGGGAACTTCAGTGACCAGTCCTCAGACA
CGAAGGATGCTCCCTCACCCCCAGTCTTGGAGGCAATCTGCACAGAGCCAGTCTGCACACCAGAGACCAG
AGGCCGCAGGTCAAGCTCCCGGCTGTCTAAGAGGGAGGTCTCCAGCCTTCTGAATTACACGCAGGACATG
ACAGGAGATGGAGACAGAGATGATGAAGTAGATGATGGGAATGGCTCTGATATTCTAATGCCAAAGCTCA
CCCGTGAGACCAAGGACACCAGGACGCGCTCTGAAAGCCCGGCTGTCCGAACCCGACATAGCAATGGGAC
CTCCAGCTTGGAGAGGCAAAGAGCCTCCCCCAGAATCACCCGAGGTCGGCAGGGCCGCCACCATGTGCAG
GAGTACCCTGTGGAGTTTCCGGCTACCAGGTCTCGGAGACGTCGAGCATCGTCTTCAGCAAGCACGCCAT
GGTCATCCCCTGCCAGCGTCGACTTCATGGAAGAAGTGACACCTAAGAGCGTCAGTACCCCATCAGTTGA
CTTGAGCCAGGATGGAGATCAGGAGGGTATGGATACCACACAGGTGGATGCAGAGAGCAGAGATGGAGAC
AGCACAGAGTATCAGGATGATAAAGAGTTTGGAATAGGTGACCTCGTGTGGGGAAAGATCAAGGGCTTCT
CCTGGTGGCCTGCCATGGTGGTGTCCTGGAAAGCCACCTCCAAGCGACAGGCCATGCCCGGAATGCGCTG
GGTACAGTGGTTTGGTGATGGCAAGTTTTCTGAGATCTCTGCTGACAAACTGGTGGCTCTGGGGCTGTTC
AGCCAGCACTTTAATCTGGCTACCTTCAATAAGCTGGTTTCTTATAGGAAGGCCATGTACCACACTCTGG
AGAAAGCCAGGGTTCGAGCTGGCAAGACCTTCTCCAGCAGTCCTGGAGAGTCACTGGAGGACCAGCTGAA
GCCCATGCTGGAGTGGGCCCACGGTGGCTTCAAGCCTACTGGGATCGAGGGCCTCAAACCCAACAAGAAG
CAACCAGTGGTTAATAAGTCGAAGGTGCGTCGTTCAGACAGTAGGAACTTAGAACCCAGGAGACGCGAGA
ACAAAAGTCGAAGACGCACAACCAATGACTCTGCTGCTTCTGAGTCCCCCCCACCCAAGCGCCTCAAGAC
AAATAGCTATGGCGGGAAGGACCGAGGGGAGGATGAGGAGAGCCGAGAACGGATGGCTTCTGAAGTCACC
AACAACAAGGGCAATCTGGAAGACCGCTGTTTGTCCTGTGGAAAGAAGAACCCTGTGTCCTTCCACCCCC
TCTTTGAGGGTGGGCTCTGTCAGAGTTGCCGGGATCGCTTCCTAGAGCTCTTCTACATGTATGATGAGGA
CGGCTATCAGTCCTACTGCACCGTGTGCTGTGAGGGCCGTGAACTGCTGCTGTGCAGTAACACAAGCTGC
TGCAGATGCTTCTGTGTGGAGTGTCTGGAGGTGCTGGTGGGCGCAGGCACAGCTGAGGATGCCAAGCTGC
AGGAACCCTGGAGCTGCTATATGTGCCTCCCTCAGCGCTGCCATGGGGTCCTCCGACGCAGGAAAGATTG
GAACATGCGCCTGCAAGACTTCTTCACTACTGATCCTGACCTGGAAGAATTTGAGCCACCCAAGTTGTAC
CCAGCAATTCCTGCAGCCAAAAGGAGGCCCATTAGAGTCCTGTCTCTGTTTGATGGAATTGCAACGGGGT
ACTTGGTGCTCAAGGAGTTGGGTATTAAAGTGGAAAAGTACATTGCCTCCGAAGTCTGTGCAGAGTCCAT
CGCTGTGGGAACTGTTAAGCATGAAGGCCAGATCAAATATGTCAATGACGTCCGGAAAATCACCAAGAAA
AATATTGAAGAGTGGGGCCCGTTCGACTTGGTGATTGGTGGAAGCCCATGCAATGATCTCTCTAACGTCA
ATCCTGCCCGCAAAGGTTTATATGAGGGCACAGGAAGGCTCTTCTTCGAGTTTTACCACTTGCTGAATTA
TACCCGCCCCAAGGAGGGCGACAACCGTCCATTCTTCTGGATGTTCGAGAATGTTGTGGCCATGAAAGTG
AATGACAAGAAAGACATCTCAAGATTCCTGGCATGTAACCCAGTGATGATCGATGCCATCAAGGTGTCTG
CTGCTCACAGGGCCCGGTACTTCTGGGGTAACCTACCCGGAATGAACAGGATCTTCGGCTTCCCTGCTCA
CTACACGGACGTGTCCAACATGGGCCGCGGCGCCCGTCAGAAGCTGCTGGGCAGGTCCTGGAGTGTACCG
GTCATCAGACACCTGTTTGCCCCCTTGAAGGACTACTTTGCCTGTGAATAGGCGGCCGCAGTTAACGAAT
TCTCTAGAGGATCCAGACATGATAAGATACATTGATGAGTTTGGACAAACCACAACTAGAATGCAGTGAA
AAAAATGCTTTATTTGTGAAATTTGTGATGCTATTGCTTTATTTGTAACCATTATAAGCTGCAATAAACA
AGTTAACAACAACAATTGCATTCATTTTATGTTTCAGGTTCAGGGGGAGGTGTGGGAGGTTTTTTAAAGC
AAGTAAAACCTCTACAAATGTGGTATGGCTGATTATGATCCTGCAAGCCTCGTCGCCGCGGTTTATTCTG
TTGACAATTAATCATCGGCATAGTATATCGGCATAGTATAATACGACAAGGTGAGGAACTAAACCATGGG
ATCGGCCATTGAACAAGATGGATTGCACGCAGGTTCTCCGGCCGCTTGGGTGGAGAGGCTATTCGGCTAT
GACTGGGCACAACAGACGATCGGCTGCTCTGATGCCGCCGTGTTCCGGCTGTCAGCGCAGGGGCGCCCGG
TTCTTTTTGTCAAGACCGACCTGTCCGGTGCCCTGAATGAACTGCAGGACGAGGCAGCGCGGCTATCGTG
GCTGGCCACGACGGGCGTTCCTTGCGCAGCTGTGCTCGACGTTGTCACTGAAGCGGGAAGGGACTGGCTG
CTATTGGGCGAAGTGCCGGGGCAGGATCTCCTGTCATCTCACCTTGCTCCTGCCGAGAAAGTATCCATCA
TGGCTGATGCAATGCGGCGGCTGCATACGCTTGATCCGGCTACCTGCCCATTCGACCACCAAGCGAAACA
TCGCATCGAGCGAGCACGTACTCGGATGGAAGCCGGTCTTGTCGATCAGGATGATCTGGACGAAGAGCAT
CAGGGGCTCGCGCCAGCCGAACTGTTCGCCAGGCTCAAGGCGCGCATGCCCGACGGCGAGGATCTCGTCG
TGACCCATGGCGATGCCTGCTTGCCGAATATCATGGTGGAAAATGGCCGCTTTTCTGGATTCATCGACTG
TGGCCGGCTGGGTGTGGCGGACCGCTATCAGGACATAGCGTTGGCTACCCGTGATATTGCTGAAGAGCTT
GGCGGCGAATGGGCTGACCGCTTCCTCGTGCTTTACGGTATCGCCGCCCCCGATTCGCAGCGCATCGCCT
TCTATCGCCTTCTTGACGAGTTCTTCTGAGCGGGACTCTGGGGTTCGAATAAAGACCGACCAAGCGACGT
CTGAGAGCTCCCTGGCGAATTCGGTACCAATAAAAGAGCTTTATTTTCATGATCTGTGTGTTGGTTTTTG
GCCGCGTTGCTGGCGTTTTTCCATAGGCTCCGCCCCCCTGACGAGCATCACAAAAATCGACGCTCAAGTC
AGAGGTGGCGAAACCCGACAGGACTATAAAGATACCAGGCGTTTCCCCCTGGAAGCTCCCTCGTGCGCTC
TCCTGTTCCGACCCTGCCGCTTACCGGATACCTGTCCGCCTTTCTCCCTTCGGGAAGCGTGGCGCTTTCT
CATAGCTCACGCTGTAGGTATCTCAGTTCGGTGTAGGTCGTTCGCTCCAAGCTGGGCTGTGTGCACGAAC
CCCCCGTTCAGCCCGACCGCTGCGCCTTATCCGGTAACTATCGTCTTGAGTCCAACCCGGTAAGACACGA
CTTATCGCCACTGGCAGCAGCCACTGGTAACAGGATTAGCAGAGCGAGGTATGTAGGCGGTGCTACAGAG
TTCTTGAAGTGGTGGCCTAACTACGGCTACACTAGAAGAACAGTATTTGGTATCTGCGCTCTGCTGAAGC
CAGTTACCTTCGGAAAAAGAGTTGGTAGCTCTTGATCCGGCAAACAAACCACCGCTGGTAGCGGTGGTTT
TTTTGTTTGCAAGCAGCAGATTACGCGCAGAAAAAAAGGATCTCAAGAAGATCCTTTGATCTTTTCTAGT
GTGCG
