>Addgene plasmid #65554 | attB-mCh-Dnmt3b6-Poly(A)-NeoR | addgene partial sequence | sequence record 122324 | EBV-rev 5'-GTGGTTTGTCCAAACTCATC-3'
TGTCTGGATCCTCTAGAGAATTCGTTAACTGCGGCCGCCTATTCACAGGCAAAGTAGTCCTTCAAGGGGG
CAAACAGGTGTCTGATGACCGGTACACTCCAGGACCTGCCCAGCAGCTTCTGACGGGCGCCGCGGCCCAT
GTTGGACACGTCCGTGTAGTGAGCAGGGAAGCCGAAGATCCTGTTCATTCCGGGTAGGTTACCCCAGAAG
TACCGGGCCCTGTGAGCAGCAGACACCTTGATGGCATCGATCATCACTGGGTTACATGCCAGGAATCTTG
AGATGTCTTTCTTGTCATTCACTTTCATGGCCACAACATTCTCGAACATCCAGAAGAATGGACGGTTGTC
GCCCTCCTTGGGGCGGGTATAATTCAGCAAGTGGTAAAACTCGAAGAAGAGCCTTCCTGTGCCCTCATAT
AAACCTTTGCGGGCAGGATTGACGTTAGAGAGATCATTGCATGGGCTTCCACCAATCACCAAGTCGAACG
GGCCCCACTCTTCAATATTTTTCTTGGTGATTTTCCGGACGTCATTGACATATTTGATCTGGCCTTCATG
CTTAACAGTTCCCACAGCGATGGACTCTGCACAGACTTCGGAGGCAATGTACTTTTCCACTTTAATACCC
AACTCCTTGAGCACCAAGTACCCCGTTGCAATTCCATCAAACAGAGACAGGACTCTAATGGGCCTCCTTT
TGGCTGCAGGAATTGCTGGGTACAACTTGGGTGGCTCAAATTCTTCCAGGTCAGGATCAGTAGTGAAGAA
GTCTTGCAGGCGCATGTTCCAATCTTTCCTGCGTCGGAGGACCCCATGGCAGCGCTGAGGGAGGCACATA
TAGCAGCTCCAGGGTTCCTGCAGCTTGGCATCCTCAGCTGTGCCTGCGCCCACCAGCACCTCCAGACACT
CCACACAGAAGCATCTGCAGCAGCTTGTGTTACTGCACAGCAGCAGTTCACGGCCCTCACAGCACACGGT
GCAGTAGGACTGATAGCCGTCCTCATCATACATGTAGAAGAGCTCTAGGAAGCGATCCCGGCAACTCTGA
CAGAGCCCACCCTCAAAGAGGGGG
