>Addgene plasmid #65554 | attB-mCh-Dnmt3b6-Poly(A)-NeoR | addgene partial sequence | sequence record 122328 | mCherry-F 5'-ccccgtaatgcagaagaaga-3'
GCCTCCTCCGAGCGGATGTACCCCGAGGACGGCGCCCTGAAGGGCGAGATCAAGCAGAGGCTGAAGCTGA
AGGACGGCGGCCACTACGACGCTGAGGTCAAGACCACCTACAAGGCCAAGAAGCCCGTGCAGCTGCCCGG
CGCCTACAACGTCAACATCAAGTTGGACATCACCTCCCACAACGAGGACTACACCATCGTGGAACAGTAC
GAACGCGCCGAGGGCCGCCACTCCACCGGCGGCATGGACGAGCTGTACAAGAGCGGCCTGAGGAGCAGAG
CCCAGGCGAGCAACAGCGCCGTGGACGCCACCATGGGCGATCGCATGAAGGGAGACAGCAGACATCTGAA
TGAAGAAGAGGGTGCCAGCGGGTATGAGGAGTGCATTATCGTTAATGGGAACTTCAGTGACCAGTCCTCA
GACACGAAGGATGCTCCCTCACCCCCAGTCTTGGAGGCAATCTGCACAGAGCCAGTCTGCACACCAGAGA
CCAGAGGCCGCAGGTCAAGCTCCCGGCTGTCTAAGAGGGAGGTCTCCAGCCTTCTGAATTACACGCAGGA
CATGACAGGAGATGGAGACAGAGATGATGAAGTAGATGATGGGAATGGCTCTGATATTCTAATGCCAAAG
CTCACCCGTGAGACCAAGGACACCAGGACGCGCTCTGAAAGCCCGGCTGTCCGAACCCGACATAGCAATG
GGACCTCCAGCTTGGAGAGGCAAAGAGCCTCCCCCAGAATCACCCGAGGTCGGCAGGGCCGCCACCATGT
GCAGGAGTACCCTGTGGAGTTTCCGGCTACCAGGTCTCGGAGACGTCGAGCATCGTCTTCAGCAAGCACG
CCATGGTCATCCCCTGCCAGCGTCGACTTCATGGAAGAAGTGACACCTAAGAGCGTCAGTACCCCATCAG
TTGACTTGAGCCAGGATGGAGATCAGGAGGGTATGGATACCACACAGGTGGATGCAGAGAGCAGAGATGG
AGACAGCACAGAGTATCAGGATGATAAAGAGTTTGGAATAGGTGACCTCGTGTGG
