>Addgene plasmid #65554 | attB-mCh-Dnmt3b6-Poly(A)-NeoR | addgene partial sequence | sequence record 122987 | mCherry-R 5'-TTGGTCACCTTCAGCTTGG-3'
GGGCGGCCCTCGCCCTCGCCCTCGATCTCGAACTCGTGGCCGTTCACGGAGCCCTCCATGTGCACCTTGA
AGCGCATGAACTCCTTGATGATGGCCATGTTATCCTCCTCGCCCTTGCTCACGGATGATCCTGACGACGG
AGACCGCCGTCGTCGACAAGCCGGGATCTCGATGTAAGCTTGCCGCCCCGACGTTGGCTGCGAGCCCTGG
GCCTTCACCCGAACTTGGGGGGTGGGGTGGGGAAAAGGAAGAAACGCGGGCGTATTGGCCCCAATGGGGT
CTCGGTGGGGTATCGACAGAGTGCCAGCCCTGGGACCGAACCCCGCGTTTATGAACAAACGACCCAACAC
CGTGCGTTTTATTCTGTCTTTTTATTGCCGTCATAGCGCGGGTTCCTTCCGGTATTGTCTCCTTCCGTGT
TTCAGTTAGCCTCCCCCTAGGGTGGGCGAAGAACTCCAGCATGAGATCCCCGCGCTGGAGGATCATCCAG
CCGGCGTCCCGGAAAACGATTCCGAAGCCCAACCTTTCATAGAAGGCGGCGGTGGAATCGAAATCTCGTG
ATGGCAGGTTGGGCGTCGCTTGGTCGGTCATTTCGAACCCCAGAGTCCCGCTCAGAAGAACTCGTCAAGA
AGGCGATAGAAGGCGATGCGCTGCGAATCGGGAGCGGCGATACCGTAAAGCACGAGGAAGCGGTCAGCCC
ATTCGCCGCCAAGCTCTTCAGCAATATCACGGGTAGCCAACGCTATGTCCTGATAGCGGTCCGCCACACC
CAGCCGGCCACAGTCGATGAATCCAGAAAAGCGGCCATTTTCCACCATGATATTCGGCAAGCAGGCATCG
CCATGGGTCACGACGAGATCCTCGCCGTCGGGCATGCTCGCCTTGAGCCTGGCGAACAGTTCGGCTGGCG
CGAGCCCCTGATGCTCTTCGTCCAGATCATCCTGATCGACAAGACCGGCTTCCATCCGAGTACGTGCTCG
CTCGATGCGATGTTTCGCTTGGTGGTCGAATGGGCAGGTAGCCGGATCAAGCGTATGCAGCCGCCGCATT
GCATCAGCCATGATGGATACTTTCTCGGCAGGAGCAAGGTGAGATGACAGGAGATCCTGCCCCGGCACTT
CGCCCAATAG
